>Addgene plasmid #241016 | pSS2.1-mNeongreen | addgene full sequence | sequence record 480267 | Addgene NGS Result
GCTAGCAATTAACCCTCACTAAAGGGAGACTCTACGTCAATTGCACAAATTTGAGAAAAGAGACGGATAT
CAAGAAAAATATATTTTTCAAACGCTAAAACAAATAACGGGTAAAGCAAATACACAGTCCGGAAATAACC
CCTTTAATACGAAAATAATAATTAACATTCTCATAAACTCCCGATCTGACCTAAGGTCAAAAAAATGGTT
TCAAAGGGCGAAGAGGATAACATGGCCTCTCTCCCAGCGACACATGAGTTACACATATTTGGCTCTATTA
ACGGTGTTGATTTTGACATGGTCGGTCAAGGAACGGGTAATCCAAATGATGGTTATGAAGAGTTAAACCT
GAAAAGCACTAAGGGAGATCTTCAATTCTCTCCTTGGATTTTAGTCCCTCATATCGGGTATGGCTTTCAT
CAGTATCTTCCCTACCCTGACGGTATGAGTCCTTTTCAGGCAGCCATGGTAGATGGATCCGGATACCAAG
TACATCGAACAATGCAATTTGAAGATGGTGCCTCCCTTACTGTTAATTATAGATATACCTACGAAGGAAG
CCACATTAAAGGAGAAGCTCAAGTTAAGGGGACTGGTTTTCCTGCTGACGGTCCTGTGATGACTAATTCT
TTGACCGCTGCTGACTGGTGTAGGTCGAAGAAAACTTACCCCAACGATAAAACGATAATTAGTACCTTTA
AATGGTCATATACTACTGGAAATGGTAAACGCTACCGTTCAACTGCTAGAACCACATATACTTTTGCAAA
ACCAATGGCTGCTAATTATTTGAAGAATCAGCCGATGTATGTGTTCCGTAAAACGGAATTGAAGCATTCT
AAGACAGAACTAAATTTCAAAGAATGGCAAAAAGCATTTACAGATGTTATGGGCATGGATGAGTTATATA
AATAAGGTGAGTGACACTACGACGATAAGGAGAATGTACTGGATTTTGATAAGCGTTGTTATCTTGATTA
TTTACTTCAATTTATTTTTTGTTTTTATATTTGTTTTTAATATTGTATTCTAGTCTTTAAACTGTTTATT
TAAATAGTATTGCCTTAAAGCAATACGTAGAATGCTACTCACCCTCCCTATAGTGAGTCGTATTAGGCCA
CAATCGTGAATGTGTTTGCGAATTTAGAGGTATGTATTTTATCAGATTATTTTACTATAACATTCATAAT
CAAATTATATTTTTAAAATATTACTTCAAGTGTATATCATGTATAATTACACGGCATACAAAAAAAAAAA
CTCGTCAATAAATAAATAGAATTTATTTTATTAACTACAGGAATGTGATGGCCGCGTTGCTGGCGTTTTC
CATAGGCTCCGCCCCCCTGACGAGCATCACAAAAATCGACGCTCAAGTCAGAGGTGGCGAAACCCGACAG
GACTATAAAGATACCAGGCGTTTCCCCCTGGAAGCTCCCTCGTGCGCTCTCCTGTTCCGACCCTGCCGCT
TACCGGATACCTGTCCGCCTTTCTCCCTTCGGGAAGCGTGGCGCTTTCTCATAGCTCACGCTGTAGGTAT
CTCAGTTCGGTGTAGGTCGTTCGCTCCAAGCTGGGCTGTGTGCACGAACCCCCCGTTCAGCCCGACCGCT
GCGCCTTATCCGGTAACTATCGTCTTGAGTCCAACCCGGTAAGACACGACTTATCGCCACTGGCAGCAGC
CACTGGTAACAGGATTAGCAGAGCGAGGTATGTAGGCGGTGCTACAGAGTTCTTGAAGTGGTGGCCTAAC
TACGGCTACACTAGAAGAACAGTATTTGGTATCTGCGCTCTGCTGAAGCCAGTTACCTTCGGAAAAAGAG
TTGGTAGCTCTTGATCCGGCAAACAAACCACCGCTGGTAGCGGTGGTTTTTTTGTTTGCAAGCAGCAGAT
TACGCGCAGAAAAAAAGGATCTCAAGAAGATCCTTTGATCTTTTCTACGGGGTCTGACGCTCAGTGGAAC
GAAAACTCACGTTAAGGGATTTTGGTCATGAGATTATCAAAGAAGATCTTCTAGATCCAGGTACGACATT
ATACTTGTTATGTTTTACAAATGAATTGGTAACAACACTTGAATTTATCAAAAAATATCCATCAATTATT
TCTGATATTCTTATTTATGGTTGTTCTGGAGCAATTGGACAATTGTTTATTTTCCATACATTAGAAAAAT
ATGGCAGTTTAATCTTAATAACTATCACACTTACAAGAAAAATGCTAACGCTATTATTAAGTCTTATTTG
GTTTAATCATAAGTTAACAATTGGCCAGTGGATAGGTGTAGTATTGGTATTTTATGGAGCAAGTTTGGAA
GCATATATAAAACATACACAATTAGCTAAAAAAAAAGTATAAAACATTTATACGAAATCTCATACGTAAA
TTTATAAAATTTATAATAAACATATAAATAATATAAAAATGAAACAATATTCTAAAAACAAATCTATAAC
AAAAAACATATATTTTAATTACGCTACATAATTAATATATAATAGCAATACCATCAATATACTGCTTCCT
TAATTACGAGTATACTTAAGAGGTATCAATTCCTCAATAGTTGTTTTAACAAGTTTACCATTCATCTCAA
TAAGAACAAAACAATCTGGCGCATAATCTGATATAAGCTCTCGACACATACCACATGGAGAAACAACACG
AATAGACCTATCAACTTCATCAGAATAAGGATGTCGAACTGCAACAATAGTATCAAAATCCTTTTGTCCA
TTAGATACTGCACTTCCAATAGCTATTGCCTCTGCACAAACAGTAACACGTCCTATATAAGCTTCAATGT
GAACAGCTGATATAATCTCTCCAGTCTTTGTTCTAATTGCTGCTCCAACATGGTGTTTATTATCCTCATA
AAGCATTGTAATCTTTTCTGTAGCAACTTCTACTAATTCTAAATCCTGCTGAGATATATTAAATGTCTTC
ATCTTTTTTTTAATATATTTTTTTCAAATATCTAAATATTATTTTATGTTAAAATGAATTTTTGAACGTC
GATATTCAAAAAATATCATGACTGTTTTTATTTTTTTGACCTAATTTTTTCAGATTAAGAATAAATATTT
AACATTAAGATTTTTAGATTATACAATAAAGACGTCATTTCTTATGACAACTAGTCCAAATAACTACATA
ATTATAAAAATTATTAGAAAAATCTACGTTTCTAAAACCAATTCAATATTATATATATATATATATAGCC
TTCATAATTATTCTAGAAAACAATTTATTTTAATACTATTCTTTTAAAGCTACAATATTCAATATTATCA
TCTATATCATTATTATTACATATCTTTAATATTTTTCAGAAAAATAATTATAAAAATAAAACGTGCCATC
ATATTTTTTATTGAAATTAAATCTATGAAGTTTTAAATCAATCTAAAGTATATATGAGTAACCGGTTCTG
ACAGCACCCAGAAACGCTGGTCAAAGTAAAAGATGCTGAAGACCAGTTGGGTGCGCGGGTGGGTTACATC
GAACTGGATCTCAATAGCGGTAAGATCCTTGAGAGTTTTCGCCCCGAAGAACGTTTCCCAATGATGAGCA
CCTTTAAAGTTCTGCTGTGTGGCGCGGTGTTATCCCGTATTGACGCCGGTCAAGAGCAGCTCGGTCGCCG
CATTCACTATTCGCAGAATGACTTGGTTGAATATAGTCCGGTCACAGAAAAGCATCTGACGGATGGCATG
ACAGTCAGAGAACTGTGCTCAGCTGCCATAACCATGAGCGATAACACTGCGGCCAACTTACTTCTGACCA
CGATCGGAGGACCGAAAGAACTGACCGCCTTCTTGCACAACATGGGGGATCATGTGACTCGCTTAGATCG
TTGGGAACCGGAGCTGAATGAAGCGATACCGAACGACGAGCGTGACACCACGATGCCTGTGGCAATGGCA
ACAACCTTGCGCAAACTATTAACTGGCGAACTTCTGACTCTCGCTTCCCGGCAACAACTGATTGACTGGA
TGGAAGCGGATAAAGTTGCAGGACCTCTGCTGCGCTCGGCCCTTCCGGCTGGCTGGTTTATTGCGGATAA
ATCTGGCGCCGGGGAGCGTGGCTCTCGCGGTATTATTGCAGCGCTGGGGCCGGATGGTAAACCCAGTCGT
ATCGTAGTGATCTACACGACCGGCAGCCAGGCAACCATGGATGAACGAAATAGGCAGATCGCGGAGATTG
GCGCCTCACTGATTAAGCATTGGTAAAGCAAAAACAGGAAGGCAAAATGCCGCAAAAAAGGGAATAAGGG
CGACACGGAAATGTTGAATACTCATACTCTTCCTTTTTCAATTCAGAAGAACTCGTCAAGAAGGCGATAG
AAGGCGATGCGCTGCGAATCGGGAGCGGCGATACCGTAAAGCACGAGGAAGCGGTCAGCCCATTCGCCGC
CAAGCTCTTCAGCAATATCACGGGTAGCCAACGCTATGTCCTGATAGCGGTCCGCCACACCCAGCCGGCC
ACAGTCGATGAATCCAGAAAAGCGGCCATTTTCCACCATGATATTCGGCAAGCAGGCATCGCCATGGGTC
ACGACGAGATCCTCGCCGTCGGGCATGCGCGCCTTGAGCCTGGCGAACAGTTCGGCTGGCGCGAGCCCCT
GATGCTCTTCGTCCAGATCATCCTGATCGACAAGACCGGCTTCCATCCGAGTACGTGCTCGCTCGATGCG
ATGTTTCGCTTGGTGGTCGAATGGGCAGGTAGCCGGATCAAGCGTATGCAGCCGCCGCATTGCATCAGCC
ATGATGGATACTTTCTCGGCAGGAGCAAGGTGGGATGACAGGAGATCCTGCCCCGGCACTTCGCCCAATA
GCAGCCAGTCCCTTCCCGCTTCAGTGACAACGTCGAGCACAGCTGCGCAAGGAACGCCCGTCGTGGCCAG
CCACGATAGCCGCGCTGCCTCGTCCTGCAGTTCATTCAGGGCACCGGACAGGTCGGTCTTGACAAAAAGA
ACCGGGCGCCCCTGCGCTGACAGCCGGAACACGGCGGCATCAGAGCAGCCGATTGTCTGTTGTGCCCAGT
CATAGCCGAATAGCCTCTCCACCCAAGCGGCCGGAGAACCTGCGTGCAATCCATCTTGTTCAATCATGCG
AAACGATCCTCATCCTGTCTCTTGATCAGATCTTGATCCCCTGCGCCATCAGATCCTTGGCGGCAAGAAA
GCCATCCAGTTTACTTTGCAGGGCTTCCCAACCTTACCAGAGGGCGCCCCAGCTGGCAATTCCGGTTCGC
TTGCTGTCCATAGTAGTTCTAGAATTTTTGTTAAAATTTTATTTCAAGAGTTGATGGGAGTTCTTGGTAT
ACGCGAATTAGATGAACGTTTGAAAGATCCACTTTTACAAGAGACTCTTTCTAATATGTTTCCTCGGGAT
AATCCAAAAAATACTAGATTTGCAATAAATTATTTTACTTCTATTGGATTAGGATTGATAACTGTTTCAT
TGCGTGAGCATTTGGAAACTATCAAGGTAAAGCTTTGAAAATATAGTATTAACTCTAATTTCTTTAGAAT
ACTGTTACAGTAAATCGAAGTCTTTCTAAATCTTCATCATCTTCAATTATATCTTCCTATACTACATCAT
ATTCATCTGAATCTTTATCATATCCCAATGATACTTCAGAGTCAGAATCATTGAATCGTTCAAGATCTCG
TCATCGGTCACCTGCTCGTCATAGAATGAGATCCCCTCGAGATAATCGTTCAAGGCCACGTTCATGTTCA
TTAAATCGTTCTAGATTGCAATCTTCTGAGTCGGAATCATTGAATCGTTCGAGATCTCGTCATCGGTCAC
CTCCGCCCAGTCTAGCTATCGCCATGTAAGCCCACTGCAAGCTACCTGCTTTCTCTTTGCGCTTGCGTTT
TCCCTTGTCCAGATAGCCCAGTAGCTGACATTCATCCGGGGTCAGCACCGTTTCTGCGGACTGGCTTTCT
ACGTGTTCCGCTTCCTTTAGCAGCATGAATCAGAAATTTGGGGATAATGGGAATTTTTTACTATATACAA
AGGACCAGCTCA
Features (pLannotate 1.2.2; 15 found; start..end, strand, type, name):
      7..25      +  promoter       T3 promoter: promoter for bacteriophage T3 RNA polymerase
    205..912     +  CDS            mNeonGreen: mNeonGreen is a basic (constitutively fluorescent) green/yellow fluorescent protein published in 2013, derived from Branchiostoma lanceolatum. It is reported to be a very rapidly-maturing monomer with moderate acid sensitivity.
    997..1019    +  promoter       eft-3 promoter (fragment): eft-3; promoter for the C. elegans elongation factor 1α gene (Mitrovich and Anderson, 2000)
   1097..1115    -  promoter       T7 promoter: promoter for bacteriophage T7 RNA polymerase
   1327..1915    -  rep_origin     ori: high-copy-number ColE1/pMB1/pBR322/pUC origin of replication
   2029..2346    +  CDS            hut1 (fragment): HUT1_SCHPO - Protein inferred from homology: Swiss-Prot protein existence level 3. May be involved in specific transport of UDP-Gal from the cytosol to the Golgi lumen (By similarity). Involved in the maintenance of optimal conditions for the folding of secretory pathway proteins in the endoplasmic reticulum. From Schizosaccharomyces pombe (strain 972 / ATCC 24843) (Fission yeast).
   2523..2942    -  CDS            bsr: BSR_BACCE - Experimental evidence at protein level: Swiss-Prot protein existence level 1. Catalyzes the deamination of the cytosine moiety of the antibiotics blasticidin S, cytomycin and acetylblasticidin S. From Bacillus cereus.
   3330..3348    -  rep_origin     ori2 (fragment): secondary origin of replication for the bacterial F plasmid; also known as oriS
   3435..4223    +  CDS            bla (fragment): BLAT_ECOLX - Experimental evidence at protein level: Swiss-Prot protein existence level 1. TEM-type are the most prevalent beta-lactamases in enterobacteria; they hydrolyze the beta-lactam bond in susceptible beta-lactam antibiotics, thus conferring resistance to penicillins and cephalosporins. TEM-3 and TEM-4 are capable of hydrolyzing cefotaxime and ceftazidime. TEM-5 is capable of hydrolyzing ceftazidime. TEM-6 is capable of hydrolyzing ceftazidime and aztreonam. TEM-8/CAZ-2, TEM- 16/CAZ-7 and TEM-24/CAZ-6 are markedly active against ceftazidime. IRT- 4 shows resistance to beta-lactamase in
   4227..4295    -  CDS            AmpR (fragment): β-lactamase; bla; confers resistance to ampicillin, carbenicillin, and related antibiotics
   4296..4312    -  promoter       AmpR promoter (fragment): bla
   4316..5107    -  CDS            neo: KKA2_KLEPN - Also known as kan, nptII. Experimental evidence at protein level: Swiss-Prot protein existence level 1. Resistance to kanamycin, neomycin, paromomycin, ribostamycin, butirosin and gentamicin B. From Klebsiella pneumoniae.
   5139..5261    -  CDS            tnpA (fragment): TN5P_ECOLX - Also known as tnp. Experimental evidence at protein level: Swiss-Prot protein existence level 1. Mediates transposition of transposon Tn5 by a 'cut and paste' mechanism. First, the monomeric transposase binds the 19 bp inverted DNA repeats flanking the transposon. Then, dimerization of the DNA- bound transposase creates a synaptic DNA complex. After nicking of the first DNA strand, excision of the transposon proceeds through a series of intermediates. The transposase then mediates the insertion of the transposon at a new site by strand transfer. The activity of the wild- type tran
   5262..5489    +  CDS            CWC22 (fragment): CWC22_HUMAN - Also known as KIAA1604, NCM. Experimental evidence at protein level: Swiss-Prot protein existence level 1. Required for pre-mRNA splicing as component of the spliceosome (PubMed:12226669, PubMed:11991638, PubMed:22961380, PubMed:28502770, PubMed:28076346, PubMed:29360106, PubMed:29301961). Promotes exon-junction complex (EJC) assembly (PubMed:22959432, PubMed:22961380). Hinders EIF4A3 from non-specifically binding RNA and escorts it to the splicing machinery to promote EJC assembly on mature mRNAs. Through its role in EJC assembly, required for nonsense-mediated mRNA decay. From
   5812..5973    -  CDS            tnpA (fragment): TN5P_ECOLX - Also known as tnp. Experimental evidence at protein level: Swiss-Prot protein existence level 1. Mediates transposition of transposon Tn5 by a 'cut and paste' mechanism. First, the monomeric transposase binds the 19 bp inverted DNA repeats flanking the transposon. Then, dimerization of the DNA- bound transposase creates a synaptic DNA complex. After nicking of the first DNA strand, excision of the transposon proceeds through a series of intermediates. The transposase then mediates the insertion of the transposon at a new site by strand transfer. The activity of the wild- type tran
