[The description below was written by a language model from this plasmid's Addgene catalogue record and pLannotate feature annotations shown in this document.]
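Description:
pSS2.1-mNeongreen is a roughly 6 kb plasmid built on the custom pSS2.1 backbone and catalogued as a yeast (fungal) expression vector. It was made to express the green/yellow fluorescent protein mNeonGreen in Pneumocystis murina. In E. coli it replicates from a high-copy ColE1/pUC-type origin and is selected with kanamycin through an intact neo (nptII) aminoglycoside phosphotransferase gene. The feature table also detects β-lactamase sequence, but only as fragments beside a partial AmpR promoter, and the record lists kanamycin alone as the bacterial selection. No fungal origin of replication is annotated.

The payload consists of two cassettes. The mNeonGreen coding sequence (about 0.7 kb) lies between T3 and T7 phage promoter sites, which probably mark the cloning region of a parental vector. According to the catalogue entry it is driven by the Msg promoter, although the automated annotation does not recognise that promoter; it presumably occupies the unannotated stretch just upstream of the reporter. The catalogue gives P. murina as the insert species, whereas mNeonGreen itself derives from Branchiostoma lanceolatum. The record does not explain this, nor does it say whether the sequence was codon-adapted. The second cassette carries blasticidin-S deaminase (bsr) on the opposite strand, which offers blasticidin resistance as a selectable marker in the target organism. The elements controlling bsr are not stated.

Several short matches in the table (hut1, CWC22, Tn5 transposase, eft-3 promoter and F-plasmid ori2 fragments) are partial homology hits, probably reflecting unannotated regulatory or flanking DNA rather than functional parts. The associated publication concerns extracellular vesicle-mediated delivery of genetic material into P. murina for transformation and CRISPR/Cas9 editing, so the plasmid most likely serves as a fluorescent reporter of successful transformation.
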