Addgene plasmid #241016: pSS2.1-mNeongreen
Purpose: Expresses mNeongreen under control of Msg promoter
Depositing lab: Alan Smulian. Depositing organization: University of Cincinnati. Publication: Extracellular vesicle-mediated delivery of genetic material for transformation and CRISPR/Cas9-based gene editing in Pneumocystis murina. Sayson SG, Ashbaugh A, Bauer LC, Smulian AG. mBio. 2025 Sep 23:e0182525. doi: 10.1128/mbio.01825-25. PubMed 40985725.
Backbone
  Vector backbone: pSS2.1
  Backbone manufacturer: Steven Sayson, Ph.D.
  Backbone size w/o insert (bp): 5320
  Total vector size (bp): 6031
  Vector type: Yeast Expression
Growth in bacteria
  Bacterial resistance: Kanamycin, 50 μg/mL
  Growth temperature: 37°C
  Growth strain: DH5alpha
  Copy number: Unknown
Gene/Insert 1
  Gene/Insert name: mNeongreen (alt name: mNG)
  Species: P. murina
  Insert size (bp): 711
Gene/Insert 2
  Gene/Insert name: blasticidin-S deaminase (alt names: Bsd; Bsr)
  Insert size (bp): 423
Terms and licenses: Academic/Nonprofit Terms; Industry Terms: Not Available to Industry
How to cite: pSS2.1-mNeongreen was a gift from Alan Smulian (Addgene plasmid # 241016 ; http://n2t.net/addgene:241016 ; RRID:Addgene_241016)
